>Addgene plasmid #14675 | pCDNA3 Flag MKK7g1(K165A) | addgene partial sequence | sequence record 21820 | T7 5'-TAATACGACTCACTATAGGG-3'
ATAAGGACGATGATGACAAAATGGCGGCGTCCTCCCTGGAGCAGAAGCTGTCCCGCCTGGAAGCCAAGCT
GAAGCAGGAGAACCGTGAGGCCCGCAGGAGGATCGACCTCAACTTGGATATCAGCCCACAGCGGCCCAGG
CCCATTATTGTGATCACTCTAAGCCCTGCTCCTGCCCCGTCCCAGCGAGCAGCCCTGCAACTCCCACTGG
CCAACGATGGGGGCAGCCGCTCACCATCCTCAGAGAGCTCCCCACAGCACCCTACACCCCCCACCCGGCC
CCGCCACATGCTGGGGCTCCCATCAACCTTGTTCACACCGCGCAGTATGGAGAGCATCGAGATTGACCAG
AAGCTGCAGGAGATCATGAAGCAGACAGGGTACCTGACTATCGGGGGCCAGCGTTATCAGGCAGAAATCA
ATGACTTGGAGAACTTGGGTGAGATGGGCAGTGGTACCTGTGGTCAGGTGTGGAAGATGCGGTTCCGGAA
GACAGGCCACATCATTGCTGTTGCGCAAATGCGGCGCTCTGGGAACAAGGAAGAGAATAAGCGCATTTTG
ATGGACCTGGATGTAGTACTCAAGAGCCATGACTGCCCTTACATCGTTCAGTGCTTTGGCACCTTCATCA
CCAACACAGACGTCTTTATTGCCATGGAGCTCATGGGCACATGTGC
