[The description below was written by a language model from this plasmid's Addgene catalogue record.]
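Description:
pCDNA3 Flag MKK7g1(K165A) is a mammalian expression plasmid built on the Invitrogen pcDNA3 backbone (about 5.4 kb without insert). It is maintained in E. coli as a high-copy plasmid under ampicillin selection. The record does not list individual backbone features. pcDNA3 is, however, a standard vector in which the insert is driven by the strong constitutive CMV immediate-early promoter and followed by a polyadenylation signal, and it normally also carries a neomycin resistance cassette for G418 selection of stable mammalian transfectants. The use of T7 and SP6 as sequencing primers fits the phage promoters that flank the pcDNA3 polylinker.

The payload is an insert of roughly 1.3 kb encoding the mouse MKK7 gamma 1 isoform, a product of the Map2k7 gene. It was cloned between HindIII and XbaI sites, both of which remain intact. MKK7 is a MAP kinase kinase that phosphorylates and activates the c-Jun NH2-terminal kinases (JNKs), and the gene gives rise to a group of isoforms. The protein carries an N-terminal Flag epitope, which allows detection by immunoblotting and recovery by immunoprecipitation with anti-Flag antibodies. It also carries a Lys-165 to Ala substitution. The record does not state the functional consequence of this mutation. Replacing a conserved lysine in a protein kinase domain is a common way to abolish ATP binding and produce a catalytically inactive enzyme, so this construct most likely serves as a kinase-dead control or potential interfering mutant alongside wild-type MKK7 in transfection studies of JNK pathway signalling.
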