Addgene plasmid #14675: pCDNA3 Flag MKK7g1(K165A)
Depositing lab: Roger Davis. Depositing organization: University of Massachusetts, Worcester. Publication: The MKK7 gene encodes a group of c-Jun NH2-terminal kinase kinases. Tournier C, Whitmarsh AJ, Cavanagh J, Barrett T, Davis RJ. Mol Cell Biol. 1999 Feb . 19(2):1569-81. PubMed 9891090.
Backbone
  Vector backbone: pcDNA3
  Backbone manufacturer: invitrogen
  Backbone size w/o insert (bp): 5446
  Vector type: Mammalian Expression
Growth in bacteria
  Bacterial resistance: Ampicillin, 100 μg/mL
  Growth temperature: 37°C
  Growth strain: DH5alpha
  Copy number: High Copy
Gene/Insert
  Gene/Insert name: MKK7g1(K165A) (alt name: MKK7)
  Species: M. musculus (mouse)
  Insert size (bp): 1340
  Mutation: Lys-165Ala
  Entrez Gene: Map2k7 (a.k.a. 5930412N11Rik, JNKK 2, Jnkk, Jnkk2, MAPKK 7, MEK 7, Mapkk7, Mek7, Mkk7, Prkm, Prkmk7, sek, sek2)
  Tag / fusion protein: Flag (N terminal on insert)
  Cloning method: Restriction Enzyme; 5′ cloning site Hind III (not destroyed); 3′ cloning site Xba I (not destroyed)
  Sequencing primers: 5′ T7; 3′ SP6
Terms and licenses: Academic/Nonprofit Terms; Industry Terms: Not Available to Industry
How to cite: pCDNA3 Flag MKK7g1(K165A) was a gift from Roger Davis (Addgene plasmid # 14675 ; http://n2t.net/addgene:14675 ; RRID:Addgene_14675)
